Addgene plasmid #142235: TFORF0835
Purpose: Lentiviral vector for overexpressing transcription factor ORFs with unique 24-bp barcodes. Barcodes facilitate identification of transcription factors in pooled screens.
Depositing lab: Feng Zhang. Depositing organization: Broad Institute. Publication: A transcription factor atlas of directed differentiation. Joung J, Ma S, Tay T, Geiger-Schuller KR, Kirchgatterer PC, Verdine VK, Guo B, Arias-Garcia MA, Allen WE, Singh A, Kuksenko O, Abudayyeh OO, Gootenberg JS, Fu Z, Macrae RK, Buenrostro JD, Regev A, Zhang F. Cell. 2023 Jan 5;186(1):209-229.e26. doi: 10.1016/j.cell.2022.11.026. PubMed 36608654.
Backbone
  Vector backbone: pLX_TRC317
  Backbone manufacturer: Broad Institute Genetic Perturbation Platform
  Backbone size w/o insert (bp): 8264
  Vector type: Mammalian Expression, Lentiviral
  Selectable markers: Puromycin
Growth in bacteria
  Bacterial resistance: Ampicillin, 100 μg/mL
  Growth temperature: 37°C
  Growth strain: NEB Stable
  Copy number: High Copy
Gene/Insert
  Gene/Insert name: HSFY1
  Species: H. sapiens (human)
  Insert size (bp): 1307
  Entrez Gene: HSFY1 (a.k.a. HSF2L, HSFY)
  Promoter: EF1a
  Cloning method: Unknown
  Sequencing primers: 5′ GGGTGGAGACTGAAGTTAGGCCAG; 3′ CACATAGCGTAAAAGGAGCAACATAG
Terms and licenses: Academic/Nonprofit Terms; Industry Terms: Not Available to Industry
Depositor comments: NM_033108,ENST00000307393 . The transcription factor ORF portion of this plasmid was synthesized by Genewiz. Please test multiple small colonies in case of plasmid recombination. To make this collection available in a timely manner, a portion of this collection was not fully sequenced by Addgene. If an Addgene verified full plasmid sequence is not available, please contact us prior to placing an order to request the full sequence.
How to cite: TFORF0835 was a gift from Feng Zhang (Addgene plasmid # 142235 ; http://n2t.net/addgene:142235 ; RRID:Addgene_142235)
