[The description below was written by a language model from this plasmid's Addgene catalogue record and pLannotate feature annotations shown in this document.]
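Description:
TFORF0835 is a lentiviral mammalian expression plasmid built on the pLX_TRC317 backbone and belonging to a barcoded library of transcription factor open reading frames. It carries human HSFY1 (also known as HSF2L or HSFY), with the synthesized ORF placed directly downstream of the strong constitutive EF-1α promoter. According to the record, each clone in the collection carries a unique 24-bp barcode so that the transcription factor can be identified in pooled overexpression screens. The barcode itself is not annotated in the feature table; it may lie in the short stretch between the ORF and the WPRE, where a small U6 promoter fragment is detected, but the record does not say so. The WPRE that follows the ORF enhances transcript stability and expression.

The viral framework is of the third-generation, self-inactivating type. An RSV promoter drives a truncated HIV-1 5' LTR, followed by the Ψ packaging signal with a gag fragment, the RRE for Rev-dependent nuclear export, a cPPT/CTS element that aids nuclear import, and a ΔU3 3' LTR that inactivates the integrated LTR promoter. An SV40 poly(A) signal lies downstream. Upstream of the EF-1α cassette, an SV40 early promoter and origin drive puromycin N-acetyltransferase, allowing selection of transduced cells. In bacteria the plasmid is maintained by a high-copy pUC-type origin with ampicillin resistance. It also retains an f1 origin and remnants of a lac/lacZα region flanked by T3 and T7 promoters. The depositor notes that the plasmid can recombine during propagation, as is common with LTR-containing plasmids. The annotated full sequence of 9,571 nt agrees with the stated backbone and insert sizes.
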