Features (pLannotate 1.2.2; 31 found; start..end, strand, type, name):
      5..231     +  promoter       RSV promoter: Rous sarcoma virus enhancer/promoter
    232..412     +  LTR            5' LTR (truncated): truncated 5' long terminal repeat (LTR) from HIV-1
    459..584     +  misc_feature   HIV-1 Ψ: packaging signal of human immunodeficiency virus type 1
    568..931     +  CDS            HIV-1 gag (fragment): gag protein from human immunodeficiency virus 1; gag
   1077..1310    +  misc_feature   RRE: The Rev response element (RRE) of HIV-1 allows for Rev-dependent mRNA export from the nucleus to the cytoplasm.
   1687..1713    +  CDS            Rev (fragment): human immunodeficiency virus 1 (HIV-1) Rev protein; rev; enhances nuclear export of unspliced and incompletely spliced viral mRNAs
   1720..1743    +  promoter       SV40 promoter (fragment): SV40 early promoter
   1744..1815    +  promoter       SV40 promoter (fragment): SV40 enhancer and early promoter
   1839..1974    +  rep_origin     SV40 ori: SV40 origin of replication
   2020..2616    +  CDS            PuroR (fragment): puromycin N-acetyltransferase; pac from Streptomyces; confers resistance to puromycin
   2665..2782    +  misc_feature   cPPT/CTS: central polypurine tract and central termination sequence of HIV-1
   2847..2913    +  CDS            small t antigen (fragment): SV40 (simian virus 40) small t antigen
   2920..4098    +  promoter       EF-1α promoter: strong constitutive promoter for human elongation factor EF-1α
   4115..5317    +  CDS            HSFY1: HSFY1_HUMAN - Also known as HSF2L, HSFY. Experimental evidence at protein level: Swiss-Prot protein existence level 1. From Homo sapiens (Human).
   5333..5386    +  promoter       U6 promoter (fragment): RNA polymerase III promoter for human U6 snRNA
   5428..6016    +  misc_feature   WPRE: woodchuck hepatitis virus posttranscriptional regulatory element
   6067..6086    +  misc_feature   cPPT/CTS (fragment): central polypurine tract and central termination sequence of HIV-1
   6088..6321    +  LTR            3' LTR (ΔU3): self-inactivating 3' long terminal repeat (LTR) from HIV-1
   6399..6520    +  polyA_signal   SV40 poly(A) signal: SV40 polyadenylation signal
   6560..6695    +  rep_origin     SV40 ori: SV40 origin of replication
   6716..6734    -  promoter       T7 promoter: promoter for bacteriophage T7 RNA polymerase
   6742..6897    +  CDS            lacZα (fragment): LacZα fragment of β-galactosidase; lacZ fragment
   6902..7330    +  rep_origin     f1 ori (sequence partly withheld): f1 bacteriophage origin of replication; arrow indicates direction of (+) strand synthesis
   7383..7487    +  promoter       AmpR promoter: bla
   7488..8348    +  CDS            AmpR: β-lactamase; bla; confers resistance to ampicillin, carbenicillin, and related antibiotics
   8519..9107    +  rep_origin     ori: high-copy-number ColE1/pMB1/pBR322/pUC origin of replication
   9290..9382    +  CDS            lacI (fragment): lac repressor; lacI; The lac repressor binds to the lac operator to inhibit transcription in E. coli. This inhibition can be relieved by adding lactose or isopropyl-β-D-thiogalactopyranoside (IPTG).
   9395..9416    +  protein_bind   CAP binding site: CAP binding activates transcription in the presence of cAMP. E. coli catabolite activator protein
   9431..9461    +  promoter       lac promoter: promoter for the E. coli lac operon
   9469..9485    +  protein_bind   lac operator: The lac repressor binds to the lac operator to inhibit transcription in E. coli. This inhibition can be relieved by adding lactose or isopropyl-β-D-thiogalactopyranoside (IPTG). lac repressor encoded by lacI
   9530..9548    +  promoter       T3 promoter: promoter for bacteriophage T3 RNA polymerase
>Addgene plasmid #142235 | TFORF0835 | addgene full sequence | sequence record 309808 | Addgene NGS Result
TTAATGTAGTCTTATGCAATACTCTTGTAGTCTTGCAACATGGTAACGATGAGTTAGCAACATGCCTTAC
AAGGAGAGAAAAAGCACCGTGCATGCCGATTGGTGGAAGTAAGGTGGTACGATCGTGCCTTATTAGGAAG
GCAACAGACGGGTCTGACATGGATTGGACGAACCACTGAATTGCCGCATTGCAGAGATATTGTATTTAAG
TGCCTAGCTCGATACATAAACGGGTCTCTCTGGTTAGACCAGATCTGAGCCTGGGAGCTCTCTGGCTAAC
TAGGGAACCCACTGCTTAAGCCTCAATAAAGCTTGCCTTGAGTGCTTCAAGTAGTGTGTGCCCGTCTGTT
GTGTGACTCTGGTAACTAGAGATCCCTCAGACCCTTTTAGTCAGTGTGGAAAATCTCTAGCAGTGGCGCC
CGAACAGGGACTTGAAAGCGAAAGGGAAACCAGAGGAGCTCTCTCGACGCAGGACTCGGCTTGCTGAAGC
GCGCACGGCAAGAGGCGAGGGGCGGCGACTGGTGAGTACGCCAAAAATTTTGACTAGCGGAGGCTAGAAG
GAGAGAGATGGGTGCGAGAGCGTCAGTATTAAGCGGGGGAGAATTAGATCGCGATGGGAAAAAATTCGGT
TAAGGCCAGGGGGAAAGAAAAAATATAAATTAAAACATATAGTATGGGCAAGCAGGGAGCTAGAACGATT
CGCAGTTAATCCTGGCCTGTTAGAAACATCAGAAGGCTGTAGACAAATACTGGGACAGCTACAACCATCC
CTTCAGACAGGATCAGAAGAACTTAGATCATTATATAATACAGTAGCAACCCTCTATTGTGTGCATCAAA
GGATAGAGATAAAAGACACCAAGGAAGCTTTAGACAAGATAGAGGAAGAGCAAAACAAAAGTAAGACCAC
CGCACAGCAAGCGGCCGCTGATCTTCAGACCTGGAGGAGGAGATATGAGGGACAATTGGAGAAGTGAATT
ATATAAATATAAAGTAGTAAAAATTGAACCATTAGGAGTAGCACCCACCAAGGCAAAGAGAAGAGTGGTG
CAGAGAGAAAAAAGAGCAGTGGGAATAGGAGCTTTGTTCCTTGGGTTCTTGGGAGCAGCAGGAAGCACTA
TGGGCGCAGCGTCAATGACGCTGACGGTACAGGCCAGACAATTATTGTCTGGTATAGTGCAGCAGCAGAA
CAATTTGCTGAGGGCTATTGAGGCGCAACAGCATCTGTTGCAACTCACAGTCTGGGGCATCAAGCAGCTC
CAGGCAAGAATCCTGGCTGTGGAAAGATACCTAAAGGATCAACAGCTCCTGGGGATTTGGGGTTGCTCTG
GAAAACTCATTTGCACCACTGCTGTGCCTTGGAATGCTAGTTGGAGTAATAAATCTCTGGAACAGATTTG
GAATCACACGACCTGGATGGAGTGGGACAGAGAAATTAACAATTACACAAGCTTAATACACTCCTTAATT
GAAGAATCGCAAAACCAGCAAGAAAAGAATGAACAAGAATTATTGGAATTAGATAAATGGGCAAGTTTGT
GGAATTGGTTTAACATAACAAATTGGCTGTGGTATATAAAATTATTCATAATGATAGTAGGAGGCTTGGT
AGGTTTAAGAATAGTTTTTGCTGTACTTTCTATAGTGAATAGAGTTAGGCAGGGATATTCACCATTATCG
TTTCAGACCCACCTCCCAACCCCGAGGGGACCCATGCATTGCATCTCAATTAGTCAGCAACCAGGTGTGG
AAAGTCCCCAGGCTCCCCAGCAGGCAGAAGTATGCAAAGCATGCGTCTCAATTAGTCAGCAACCATAGTC
CCGCCCCTAACTCCGCCCATCCCGCCCCTAACTCCGCCCAGTTCCGCCCATTCTCCGCCCCATGGCTGAC
TAATTTTTTTTATTTATGCAGAGGCCGAGGCCGCCTCGGCCTCTGAGCTATTCCAGAAGTAGTGAGGAGG
CTTTTTTGGAGGCCTAGGCTTTTGCAAAAAGCTTTCTAGAGGTACCACCGGAGCTTACCATGACCGAGTA
CAAGCCCACGGTGCGCCTCGCCACCCGCGACGACGTCCCCAGGGCCGTACGCACCCTCGCCGCCGCGTTC
GCCGACTACCCCGCCACGCGCCACACCGTCGATCCGGACCGCCACATCGAGCGGGTCACCGAGCTGCAAG
AACTCTTCCTCACGCGCGTCGGGCTCGACATCGGCAAGGTGTGGGTCGCGGACGACGGCGCCGCCGTGGC
GGTCTGGACCACGCCGGAGAGCGTCGAAGCGGGGGCGGTGTTCGCCGAGATCGGCCCGCGCATGGCCGAG
TTGAGCGGTTCCCGGCTGGCCGCGCAGCAACAGATGGAAGGCCTCCTGGCGCCGCACCGGCCCAAGGAGC
CCGCGTGGTTCCTGGCCACCGTCGGCGTCTCGCCCGACCACCAGGGCAAGGGTCTGGGCAGCGCCGTCGT
GCTCCCCGGAGTGGAGGCGGCCGAGCGCGCCGGGGTGCCCGCCTTCCTGGAGACCTCCGCGCCCCGCAAC
CTCCCCTTCTACGAGCGGCTCGGCTTCACCGTCACCGCCGACGTCGAGGTGCCCGAAGGACCGCGCACCT
GGTGCATGACCCGCAAGCCCGGTGCCAGTTAACGAATTCTAGATCTTGAGACAAATGGCAGTATTCATCC
ACAATTTTAAAAGAAAAGGGGGGATTGGGGGGTACAGTGCAGGGGAAAGAATAGTAGACATAATAGCAAC
AGACATACAAACTAAAGAATTACAAAAACAAATTACAAAAATTCAAAATTTTCGGGTTTATTACAGGGAC
AGCAGAGATCCACTTTGGCGCCGGCTCGAGGCCTGCAGGTGCAAAGATGGATAAAGTTTTAAACAGAGAG
GAATCTTTGCAGCTAATGGACCTTCTAGGTCTTGAAAGGAGTGGGAATTGGCTCCGGTGCCCGTCAGTGG
GCAGAGCGCACATCGCCCACAGTCCCCGAGAAGTTGGGGGGAGGGGTCGGCAATTGAACCGGTGCCTAGA
GAAGGTGGCGCGGGGTAAACTGGGAAAGTGATGTCGTGTACTGGCTCCGCCTTTTTCCCGAGGGTGGGGG
AGAACCGTATATAAGTGCAGTAGTCGCCGTGAACGTTCTTTTTCGCAACGGGTTTGCCGCCAGAACACAG
GTAAGTGCCGTGTGTGGTTCCCGCGGGCCTGGCCTCTTTACGGGTTATGGCCCTTGCGTGCCTTGAATTA
CTTCCACCTGGCTGCAGTACGTGATTCTTGATCCCGAGCTTCGGGTTGGAAGTGGGTGGGAGAGTTCGAG
GCCTTGCGCTTAAGGAGCCCCTTCGCCTCGTGCTTGAGTTGAGGCCTGGCCTGGGCGCTGGGGCCGCCGC
GTGCGAATCTGGTGGCACCTTCGCGCCTGTCTCGCTGCTTTCGATAAGTCTCTAGCCATTTAAAATTTTT
GATGACCTGCTGCGACGCTTTTTTTCTGGCAAGATAGTCTTGTAAATGCGGGCCAAGATCTGCACACTGG
TATTTCGGTTTTTGGGGCCGCGGGCGGCGACGGGGCCCGTGCGTCCCAGCGCACATGTTCGGCGAGGCGG
GGCCTGCGAGCGCGGCCACCGAGAATCGGACGGGGGTAGTCTCAAGCTGGCCGGCCTGCTCTGGTGCCTG
GCCTCGCGCCGCCGTGTATCGCCCCGCCCTGGGCGGCAAGGCTGGCCCGGTCGGCACCAGTTGCGTGAGC
GGAAAGATGGCCGCTTCCCGGCCCTGCTGCAGGGAGCTCAAAATGGAGGACGCGGCGCTCGGGAGAGCGG
GCGGGTGAGTCACCCACACAAAGGAAAAGGGCCTTTCCGTCCTCAGCCGTCGCTTCATGTGACTCCACGG
AGTACCGGGCGCCGTCCAGGCACCTCGATTAGTTCTCGAGCTTTTGGAGTACGTCGTCTTTAGGTTGGGG
GGAGGGGTTTTATGCGATGGAGTTTCCCCACACTGAGTGGGTGGAGACTGAAGTTAGGCCAGCTTGGCAC
TTGATGTAATTCTCCTTGGAATTTGCCCTTTTTGAGTTTGGATCTTGGTTCATTCTCAAGCCTCAGACAG
TGGTTCAAAGTTTTTTTCTTCCATTTCAGGTGTCGTGAGGCTAGCACCGCCACCATGGCACATGTTTCTT
CAGAAACTCAAGATGTTTCCCCCAAAGATGAATTAACTGCTTCAGAAGCCTCCACTAGGTCTCCATTGTG
TGAACACACCTTCCCTGGGGACTCAGACTTACGGTCAATGATTGAAGAACATGCTTTTCAGGTTTTGTCA
CAAGGATCCTTGTTAGAAAGTCCAAGTTACACAGTTTGTGTCTCTGAGCCAGATAAAGATGATGATTTTC
TTTCTCTGAACTTTCCCAGGAAACTTTGGAAAATAGTGGAAAGTGACCAATTCAAGTCTATTTCATGGGA
TGAGAATGGAACTTGCATAGTGATTAATGAAGAACTCTTCAAGAAAGAAATTTTGGAAACAAAGGCTCCT
TACAGAATATTTCAAACTGATGCTATCAAAAGTTTTGTTCGACAGCTCAACCTTTATGGATTTAGTAAAA
TTCAACAGAATTTTCAAAGATCTGCCTTTCTAGCCACCTTTCTGTCAGAAGAGAAAGAATCGTCTGTCTT
AAGCAAGTTAAAGTTCTATTATAATCCAAATTTCAAGCGTGGCTATCCCCAACTTTTAGTAAGAGTGAAG
AGAAGAATTGGTGTTAAAAATGCTTCACCTATATCTACTTTATTCAACGAAGATTTCAACAAGAAGCATT
TTAGAGCAGGGGCTAACATGGAGAATCATAATTCTGCCTTAGCTGCTGAAGCTAGTGAAGAAAGTTTATT
TTCAGCCTCTAAAAATTTAAATATGCCTCTAACAAGGGAATCTTCTGTCAGACAGATAATTGCAAATTCA
TCTGTCCCCATTAGAAGTGGTTTCCCTCCTCCTTCACCTTCAACCTCAGTTGGACCATCAGAACAAATTG
CAACAGATCAACATGCTATTTTAAATCAGTTGACCACTATTCATATGCACTCTCATAGTACCTACATGCA
AGCAAGGGGCCACATTGTGAATTTTATTACAACCACAACTTCTCAATACCACATCATATCTCCCTTACAA
AATGGTTATTTTGGGCTGACAGTGGAACCATCTGCTGTTCCCACACGATATCCTCTGGTATCAGTCAATG
AGGCTCCATATCGTAACATGCTACCAGCAGGCAACCCGTGGTTGCAAATGCCTACGATCGCTGATAGATC
AGCTGCCCCTCATTCCAGGCTAGCTCTTCAACCATCACCACTGGACAAATATCACCCTAATTACAACTAG
TAATGAACTAGTCCGTAACTTGAAAGTATTTCGATTTCTTGGCTTTATATATCTTGTGGAAAGGACGACT
ACCGTGCACATAACTTAAGCACACGCGTTAAGTCGACAATCAACCTCTGGATTACAAAATTTGTGAAAGA
TTGACTGGTATTCTTAACTATGTTGCTCCTTTTACGCTATGTGGATACGCTGCTTTAATGCCTTTGTATC
ATGCTATTGCTTCCCGTATGGCTTTCATTTTCTCCTCCTTGTATAAATCCTGGTTGCTGTCTCTTTATGA
GGAGTTGTGGCCCGTTGTCAGGCAACGTGGCGTGGTGTGCACTGTGTTTGCTGACGCAACCCCCACTGGT
TGGGGCATTGCCACCACCTGTCAGCTCCTTTCCGGGACTTTCGCTTTCCCCCTCCCTATTGCCACGGCGG
AACTCATCGCCGCCTGCCTTGCCCGCTGCTGGACAGGGGCTCGGCTGTTGGGCACTGACAATTCCGTGGT
GTTGTCGGGGAAATCATCGTCCTTTCCTTGGCTGCTCGCCTGTGTTGCCACCTGGATTCTGCGCGGGACG
TCCTTCTGCTACGTCCCTTCGGCCCTCAATCCAGCGGACCTTCCTTCCCGCGGCCTGCTGCCGGCTCTGC
GGCCTCTTCCGCGTCTTCGCCTTCGCCCTCAGACGAGTCGGATCTCCCTTTGGGCCGCCTCCCCGCGTCG
ACTTTAAGACCAATGACTTACAAGGCAGCTGTAGATCTTAGCCACTTTTTAAAAGAAAAGGGGGGACTGG
AAGGGCTAATTCACTCCCAACGAAGACAAGATCTGCTTTTTGCTTGTACTGGGTCTCTCTGGTTAGACCA
GATCTGAGCCTGGGAGCTCTCTGGCTAACTAGGGAACCCACTGCTTAAGCCTCAATAAAGCTTGCCTTGA
GTGCTTCAAGTAGTGTGTGCCCGTCTGTTGTGTGACTCTGGTAACTAGAGATCCCTCAGACCCTTTTAGT
CAGTGTGGAAAATCTCTAGCAGTACGTATAGTAGTTCATGTCATCTTATTATTCAGTATTTATAACTTGC
AAAGAAATGAATATCAGAGAGTGAGAGGAACTTGTTTATTGCAGCTTATAATGGTTACAAATAAAGCAAT
AGCATCACAAATTTCACAAATAAAGCATTTTTTTCACTGCATTCTAGTTGTGGTTTGTCCAAACTCATCA
ATGTATCTTATCATGTCTGGCTCTAGCTATCCCGCCCCTAACTCCGCCCATCCCGCCCCTAACTCCGCCC
AGTTCCGCCCATTCTCCGCCCCATGGCTGACTAATTTTTTTTATTTATGCAGAGGCCGAGGCCGCCTCGG
CCTCTGAGCTATTCCAGAAGTAGTGAGGAGGCTTTTTTGGAGGCCTAGGGACGTACCCAATTCGCCCTAT
AGTGAGTCGTATTACGCGCGCTCACTGGCCGTCGTTTTACAACGTCGTGACTGGGAAAACCCTGGCGTTA
CCCAACTTAATCGCCTTGCAGCACATCCCCCTTTCGCCAGCTGGCGTAATAGCGAAGAGGCCCGCACCGA
TCGCCCTTCCCAACAGTTGCGCAGCCTGAATGGCGAATGGG
[124 nt withheld, positions 6902-7025]
C
[91 nt withheld, positions 7027-7117]
A
[49 nt withheld, positions 7119-7167]
CCTTTGACGTTGGAGTCCACGTTCTTT
[37 nt withheld, positions 7195-7231]
ACCCTATCTCGGTCTATTCTTTTGATTTATAAGGGATTTTGCCGATTTCGGCCTATTGGTTAAAAAATGA
GCTGATTTAACAAAAATTTAACGCGAATTTTAACAAAATATTAACGCTTACAATTTAGGTGGCACTTTTC
GGGGAAATGTGCGCGGAACCCCTATTTGTTTATTTTTCTAAATACATTCAAATATGTATCCGCTCATGAG
ACAATAACCCTGATAAATGCTTCAATAATATTGAAAAAGGAAGAGTATGAGTATTCAACATTTCCGTGTC
GCCCTTATTCCCTTTTTTGCGGCATTTTGCCTTCCTGTTTTTGCTCACCCAGAAACGCTGGTGAAAGTAA
AAGATGCTGAAGATCAGTTGGGTGCACGAGTGGGTTACATCGAACTGGATCTCAACAGCGGTAAGATCCT
TGAGAGTTTTCGCCCCGAAGAACGTTTTCCAATGATGAGCACTTTTAAAGTTCTGCTATGTGGCGCGGTA
TTATCCCGTATTGACGCCGGGCAAGAGCAACTCGGTCGCCGCATACACTATTCTCAGAATGACTTGGTTG
AGTACTCACCAGTCACAGAAAAGCATCTTACGGATGGCATGACAGTAAGAGAATTATGCAGTGCTGCCAT
AACCATGAGTGATAACACTGCGGCCAACTTACTTCTGACAACGATCGGAGGACCGAAGGAGCTAACCGCT
TTTTTGCACAACATGGGGGATCATGTAACTCGCCTTGATCGTTGGGAACCGGAGCTGAATGAAGCCATAC
CAAACGACGAGCGTGACACCACGATGCCTGTAGCAATGGCAACAACGTTGCGCAAACTATTAACTGGCGA
ACTACTTACTCTAGCTTCCCGGCAACAATTAATAGACTGGATGGAGGCGGATAAAGTTGCAGGACCACTT
CTGCGCTCGGCCCTTCCGGCTGGCTGGTTTATTGCTGATAAATCTGGAGCCGGTGAGCGTGGGTCTCGCG
GTATCATTGCAGCACTGGGGCCAGATGGTAAGCCCTCCCGTATCGTAGTTATCTACACGACGGGGAGTCA
GGCAACTATGGATGAACGAAATAGACAGATCGCTGAGATAGGTGCCTCACTGATTAAGCATTGGTAACTG
TCAGACCAAGTTTACTCATATATACTTTAGATTGATTTAAAACTTCATTTTTAATTTAAAAGGATCTAGG
TGAAGATCCTTTTTGATAATCTCATGACCAAAATCCCTTAACGTGAGTTTTCGTTCCACTGAGCGTCAGA
CCCCGTAGAAAAGATCAAAGGATCTTCTTGAGATCCTTTTTTTCTGCGCGTAATCTGCTGCTTGCAAACA
AAAAAACCACCGCTACCAGCGGTGGTTTGTTTGCCGGATCAAGAGCTACCAACTCTTTTTCCGAAGGTAA
CTGGCTTCAGCAGAGCGCAGATACCAAATACTGTTCTTCTAGTGTAGCCGTAGTTAGGCCACCACTTCAA
GAACTCTGTAGCACCGCCTACATACCTCGCTCTGCTAATCCTGTTACCAGTGGCTGCTGCCAGTGGCGAT
AAGTCGTGTCTTACCGGGTTGGACTCAAGACGATAGTTACCGGATAAGGCGCAGCGGTCGGGCTGAACGG
GGGGTTCGTGCACACAGCCCAGCTTGGAGCGAACGACCTACACCGAACTGAGATACCTACAGCGTGAGCT
ATGAGAAAGCGCCACGCTTCCCGAAGGGAGAAAGGCGGACAGGTATCCGGTAAGCGGCAGGGTCGGAACA
GGAGAGCGCACGAGGGAGCTTCCAGGGGGAAACGCCTGGTATCTTTATAGTCCTGTCGGGTTTCGCCACC
TCTGACTTGAGCGTCGATTTTTGTGATGCTCGTCAGGGGGGCGGAGCCTATGGAAAAACGCCAGCAACGC
GGCCTTTTTACGGTTCCTGGCCTTTTGCTGGCCTTTTGCTCACATGTTCTTTCCTGCGTTATCCCCTGAT
TCTGTGGATAACCGTATTACCGCCTTTGAGTGAGCTGATACCGCTCGCCGCAGCCGAACGACCGAGCGCA
GCGAGTCAGTGAGCGAGGAAGCGGAAGAGCGCCCAATACGCAAACCGCCTCTCCCCGCGCGTTGGCCGAT
TCATTAATGCAGCTGGCACGACAGGTTTCCCGACTGGAAAGCGGGCAGTGAGCGCAACGCAATTAATGTG
AGTTAGCTCACTCATTAGGCACCCCAGGCTTTACACTTTATGCTTCCGGCTCGTATGTTGTGTGGAATTG
TGAGCGGATAACAATTTCACACAGGAAACAGCTATGACCATGATTACGCCAAGCGCGCAATTAACCCTCA
CTAAAGGGAACAAAAGCTGGAGCTGCAAGC
