>Addgene plasmid #142235 | TFORF0835 | depositor partial sequence | sequence record 278843 | Insert
ACCGCCACCATGGCACATGTTTCTTCAGAAACTCAAGATGTTTCCCCCAAAGATGAATTAACTGCTTCAG
AAGCCTCCACTAGGTCTCCATTGTGTGAACACACCTTCCCTGGGGACTCAGACTTACGGTCAATGATTGA
AGAACATGCTTTTCAGGTTTTGTCACAAGGATCCTTGTTAGAAAGTCCAAGTTACACAGTTTGTGTCTCT
GAGCCAGATAAAGATGATGATTTTCTTTCTCTGAACTTTCCCAGGAAACTTTGGAAAATAGTGGAAAGTG
ACCAATTCAAGTCTATTTCATGGGATGAGAATGGAACTTGCATAGTGATTAATGAAGAACTCTTCAAGAA
AGAAATTTTGGAAACAAAGGCTCCTTACAGAATATTTCAAACTGATGCTATCAAAAGTTTTGTTCGACAG
CTCAACCTTTATGGATTTAGTAAAATTCAACAGAATTTTCAAAGATCTGCCTTTCTAGCCACCTTTCTGT
CAGAAGAGAAAGAATCGTCTGTCTTAAGCAAGTTAAAGTTCTATTATAATCCAAATTTCAAGCGTGGCTA
TCCCCAACTTTTAGTAAGAGTGAAGAGAAGAATTGGTGTTAAAAATGCTTCACCTATATCTACTTTATTC
AACGAAGATTTCAACAAGAAGCATTTTAGAGCAGGGGCTAACATGGAGAATCATAATTCTGCCTTAGCTG
CTGAAGCTAGTGAAGAAAGTTTATTTTCAGCCTCTAAAAATTTAAATATGCCTCTAACAAGGGAATCTTC
TGTCAGACAGATAATTGCAAATTCATCTGTCCCCATTAGAAGTGGTTTCCCTCCTCCTTCACCTTCAACC
TCAGTTGGACCATCAGAACAAATTGCAACAGATCAACATGCTATTTTAAATCAGTTGACCACTATTCATA
TGCACTCTCATAGTACCTACATGCAAGCAAGGGGCCACATTGTGAATTTTATTACAACCACAACTTCTCA
ATACCACATCATATCTCCCTTACAAAATGGTTATTTTGGGCTGACAGTGGAACCATCTGCTGTTCCCACA
CGATATCCTCTGGTATCAGTCAATGAGGCTCCATATCGTAACATGCTACCAGCAGGCAACCCGTGGTTGC
AAATGCCTACGATCGCTGATAGATCAGCTGCCCCTCATTCCAGGCTAGCTCTTCAACCATCACCACTGGA
CAAATATCACCCTAATTACAACTAGTAATGAACTAGTCCGTAACTTGAAAGTATTTCGATTTCTTGGCTT
TATATATCTTGTGGAAAGGACGACTACCGTGCACATAACTTAAGCAC
