>Addgene plasmid #142235 | TFORF0835 | depositor partial sequence | sequence record 278844 | Barcode
CTACCGTGCACATAACTTAAGCAC
